>Addgene plasmid #143634 | TFORF2834 | addgene full sequence | sequence record 400490 | Addgene NGS Result
TTAATGTAGTCTTATGCAATACTCTTGTAGTCTTGCAACATGGTAACGATGAGTTAGCAACATGCCTTAC
AAGGAGAGAAAAAGCACCGTGCATGCCGATTGGTGGAAGTAAGGTGGTACGATCGTGCCTTATTAGGAAG
GCAACAGACGGGTCTGACATGGATTGGACGAACCACTGAATTGCCGCATTGCAGAGATATTGTATTTAAG
TGCCTAGCTCGATACATAAACGGGTCTCTCTGGTTAGACCAGATCTGAGCCTGGGAGCTCTCTGGCTAAC
TAGGGAACCCACTGCTTAAGCCTCAATAAAGCTTGCCTTGAGTGCTTCAAGTAGTGTGTGCCCGTCTGTT
GTGTGACTCTGGTAACTAGAGATCCCTCAGACCCTTTTAGTCAGTGTGGAAAATCTCTAGCAGTGGCGCC
CGAACAGGGACTTGAAAGCGAAAGGGAAACCAGAGGAGCTCTCTCGACGCAGGACTCGGCTTGCTGAAGC
GCGCACGGCAAGAGGCGAGGGGCGGCGACTGGTGAGTACGCCAAAAATTTTGACTAGCGGAGGCTAGAAG
GAGAGAGATGGGTGCGAGAGCGTCAGTATTAAGCGGGGGAGAATTAGATCGCGATGGGAAAAAATTCGGT
TAAGGCCAGGGGGAAAGAAAAAATATAAATTAAAACATATAGTATGGGCAAGCAGGGAGCTAGAACGATT
CGCAGTTAATCCTGGCCTGTTAGAAACATCAGAAGGCTGTAGACAAATACTGGGACAGCTACAACCATCC
CTTCAGACAGGATCAGAAGAACTTAGATCATTATATAATACAGTAGCAACCCTCTATTGTGTGCATCAAA
GGATAGAGATAAAAGACACCAAGGAAGCTTTAGACAAGATAGAGGAAGAGCAAAACAAAAGTAAGACCAC
CGCACAGCAAGCGGCCGCTGATCTTCAGACCTGGAGGAGGAGATATGAGGGACAATTGGAGAAGTGAATT
ATATAAATATAAAGTAGTAAAAATTGAACCATTAGGAGTAGCACCCACCAAGGCAAAGAGAAGAGTGGTG
CAGAGAGAAAAAAGAGCAGTGGGAATAGGAGCTTTGTTCCTTGGGTTCTTGGGAGCAGCAGGAAGCACTA
TGGGCGCAGCGTCAATGACGCTGACGGTACAGGCCAGACAATTATTGTCTGGTATAGTGCAGCAGCAGAA
CAATTTGCTGAGGGCTATTGAGGCGCAACAGCATCTGTTGCAACTCACAGTCTGGGGCATCAAGCAGCTC
CAGGCAAGAATCCTGGCTGTGGAAAGATACCTAAAGGATCAACAGCTCCTGGGGATTTGGGGTTGCTCTG
GAAAACTCATTTGCACCACTGCTGTGCCTTGGAATGCTAGTTGGAGTAATAAATCTCTGGAACAGATTTG
GAATCACACGACCTGGATGGAGTGGGACAGAGAAATTAACAATTACACAAGCTTAATACACTCCTTAATT
GAAGAATCGCAAAACCAGCAAGAAAAGAATGAACAAGAATTATTGGAATTAGATAAATGGGCAAGTTTGT
GGAATTGGTTTAACATAACAAATTGGCTGTGGTATATAAAATTATTCATAATGATAGTAGGAGGCTTGGT
AGGTTTAAGAATAGTTTTTGCTGTACTTTCTATAGTGAATAGAGTTAGGCAGGGATATTCACCATTATCG
TTTCAGACCCACCTCCCAACCCCGAGGGGACCCATGCATTGCATCTCAATTAGTCAGCAACCAGGTGTGG
AAAGTCCCCAGGCTCCCCAGCAGGCAGAAGTATGCAAAGCATGCGTCTCAATTAGTCAGCAACCATAGTC
CCGCCCCTAACTCCGCCCATCCCGCCCCTAACTCCGCCCAGTTCCGCCCATTCTCCGCCCCATGGCTGAC
TAATTTTTTTTATTTATGCAGAGGCCGAGGCCGCCTCGGCCTCTGAGCTATTCCAGAAGTAGTGAGGAGG
CTTTTTTGGAGGCCTAGGCTTTTGCAAAAAGCTTTCTAGAGGTACCACCGGAGCTTACCATGACCGAGTA
CAAGCCCACGGTGCGCCTCGCCACCCGCGACGACGTCCCCAGGGCCGTACGCACCCTCGCCGCCGCGTTC
GCCGACTACCCCGCCACGCGCCACACCGTCGATCCGGACCGCCACATCGAGCGGGTCACCGAGCTGCAAG
AACTCTTCCTCACGCGCGTCGGGCTCGACATCGGCAAGGTGTGGGTCGCGGACGACGGCGCCGCCGTGGC
GGTCTGGACCACGCCGGAGAGCGTCGAAGCGGGGGCGGTGTTCGCCGAGATCGGCCCGCGCATGGCCGAG
TTGAGCGGTTCCCGGCTGGCCGCGCAGCAACAGATGGAAGGCCTCCTGGCGCCGCACCGGCCCAAGGAGC
CCGCGTGGTTCCTGGCCACCGTCGGCGTCTCGCCCGACCACCAGGGCAAGGGTCTGGGCAGCGCCGTCGT
GCTCCCCGGAGTGGAGGCGGCCGAGCGCGCCGGGGTGCCCGCCTTCCTGGAGACCTCCGCGCCCCGCAAC
CTCCCCTTCTACGAGCGGCTCGGCTTCACCGTCACCGCCGACGTCGAGGTGCCCGAAGGACCGCGCACCT
GGTGCATGACCCGCAAGCCCGGTGCCAGTTAACGAATTCTAGATCTTGAGACAAATGGCAGTATTCATCC
ACAATTTTAAAAGAAAAGGGGGGATTGGGGGGTACAGTGCAGGGGAAAGAATAGTAGACATAATAGCAAC
AGACATACAAACTAAAGAATTACAAAAACAAATTACAAAAATTCAAAATTTTCGGGTTTATTACAGGGAC
AGCAGAGATCCACTTTGGCGCCGGCTCGAGGCCTGCAGGTGCAAAGATGGATAAAGTTTTAAACAGAGAG
GAATCTTTGCAGCTAATGGACCTTCTAGGTCTTGAAAGGAGTGGGAATTGGCTCCGGTGCCCGTCAGTGG
GCAGAGCGCACATCGCCCACAGTCCCCGAGAAGTTGGGGGGAGGGGTCGGCAATTGAACCGGTGCCTAGA
GAAGGTGGCGCGGGGTAAACTGGGAAAGTGATGTCGTGTACTGGCTCCGCCTTTTTCCCGAGGGTGGGGG
AGAACCGTATATAAGTGCAGTAGTCGCCGTGAACGTTCTTTTTCGCAACGGGTTTGCCGCCAGAACACAG
GTAAGTGCCGTGTGTGGTTCCCGCGGGCCTGGCCTCTTTACGGGTTATGGCCCTTGCGTGCCTTGAATTA
CTTCCACCTGGCTGCAGTACGTGATTCTTGATCCCGAGCTTCGGGTTGGAAGTGGGTGGGAGAGTTCGAG
GCCTTGCGCTTAAGGAGCCCCTTCGCCTCGTGCTTGAGTTGAGGCCTGGCCTGGGCGCTGGGGCCGCCGC
GTGCGAATCTGGTGGCACCTTCGCGCCTGTCTCGCTGCTTTCGATAAGTCTCTAGCCATTTAAAATTTTT
GATGACCTGCTGCGACGCTTTTTTTCTGGCAAGATAGTCTTGTAAATGCGGGCCAAGATCTGCACACTGG
TATTTCGGTTTTTGGGGCCGCGGGCGGCGACGGGGCCCGTGCGTCCCAGCGCACATGTTCGGCGAGGCGG
GGCCTGCGAGCGCGGCCACCGAGAATCGGACGGGGGTAGTCTCAAGCTGGCCGGCCTGCTCTGGTGCCTG
GCCTCGCGCCGCCGTGTATCGCCCCGCCCTGGGCGGCAAGGCTGGCCCGGTCGGCACCAGTTGCGTGAGC
GGAAAGATGGCCGCTTCCCGGCCCTGCTGCAGGGAGCTCAAAATGGAGGACGCGGCGCTCGGGAGAGCGG
GCGGGTGAGTCACCCACACAAAGGAAAAGGGCCTTTCCGTCCTCAGCCGTCGCTTCATGTGACTCCACGG
AGTACCGGGCGCCGTCCAGGCACCTCGATTAGTTCTCGAGCTTTTGGAGTACGTCGTCTTTAGGTTGGGG
GGAGGGGTTTTATGCGATGGAGTTTCCCCACACTGAGTGGGTGGAGACTGAAGTTAGGCCAGCTTGGCAC
TTGATGTAATTCTCCTTGGAATTTGCCCTTTTTGAGTTTGGATCTTGGTTCATTCTCAAGCCTCAGACAG
TGGTTCAAAGTTTTTTTCTTCCATTTCAGGTGTCGTGAGGCTAGCACCGCCACCATGGAAGATATACAAA
CAAATGCGGAACTGAAAAGCACTCAGGAGCAGTCTGTGCCCGCAGAAAGTGCAGCGGTTTTGAATGACTA
CAGTTTAACCAAATCTCATGAAATGGAAAATGTGGACAGTGGAGAAGGCCCAGCCAATGAAGATGAAGAC
ATAGGAGCAAGTGCGGAGGCAAGACACATCAAAGCAGAGATGGGAAGTGAAAGAGCTCTCGTACTGGACA
GATTAGCAAGCAATGTGGCAAAACGAAAAAGCTCAATGCCTCAGAAATTCATTGGTGAGAAGCGCCACTG
CTTTGATGTCAACTATAATTCAAGTTACATGTATGAGAAAGAGAGTGAGCTCATACAGACCCGCATGATG
GACCAAGCCATCAATAACGCCATCAGCTATCTTGGCGCCGAAGCCCTGCGCCCCTTGGTCCAGACACCGC
CTGCTCCCACCTCGGAGATGGTTCCAGTTATCAGCAGCATGTATCCCATAGCCCTCACCCGGGCTGAGAT
GTCAAACGGTGCCCCTCAAGAGCTGGAAAAGAAAAGCATCCACCTTCCAGAGAAGAGCGTGCCTTCTGAG
AGAGGCCTCTCTCCCAACAATAGTGGCCACGACTCCACGGACACTGACAGCAACCATGAAGAACGCCAGA
ATCACATCTATCAGCAAAATCACATGGTCCTGTCTCGGGCCCGCAATGGGATGCCACTTCTGAAGGAGGT
TCCCCGCTCTTACGAACTCCTCAAGCCCCCGCCCATCTGCCCAAGAGACTCCGTCAAAGTGATCAACAAG
GAAGGGGAGGTGATGGATGTGTATCGGTGTGACCACTGCCGCGTCCTCTTCCTGGACTATGTGATGTTCA
CGATTCACATGGGCTGCCACGGCTTCCGTGACCCTTTCGAGTGTAACATGTGTGGATATCGAAGCCATGA
TCGGTATGAGTTCTCGTCTCACATAGCCAGAGGAGAACACAGAGCCCTGCTGAAGTAGTAATGAACTAGT
CCGTAACTTGAAAGTATTTCGATTTCTTGGCTTTATATATCTTGTGGAAAGGACGAGGACGCATGCCTGA
TGTCGGCGGTACGCGTTAAGTCGACAATCAACCTCTGGATTACAAAATTTGTGAAAGATTGACTGGTATT
CTTAACTATGTTGCTCCTTTTACGCTATGTGGATACGCTGCTTTAATGCCTTTGTATCATGCTATTGCTT
CCCGTATGGCTTTCATTTTCTCCTCCTTGTATAAATCCTGGTTGCTGTCTCTTTATGAGGAGTTGTGGCC
CGTTGTCAGGCAACGTGGCGTGGTGTGCACTGTGTTTGCTGACGCAACCCCCACTGGTTGGGGCATTGCC
ACCACCTGTCAGCTCCTTTCCGGGACTTTCGCTTTCCCCCTCCCTATTGCCACGGCGGAACTCATCGCCG
CCTGCCTTGCCCGCTGCTGGACAGGGGCTCGGCTGTTGGGCACTGACAATTCCGTGGTGTTGTCGGGGAA
ATCATCGTCCTTTCCTTGGCTGCTCGCCTGTGTTGCCACCTGGATTCTGCGCGGGACGTCCTTCTGCTAC
GTCCCTTCGGCCCTCAATCCAGCGGACCTTCCTTCCCGCGGCCTGCTGCCGGCTCTGCGGCCTCTTCCGC
GTCTTCGCCTTCGCCCTCAGACGAGTCGGATCTCCCTTTGGGCCGCCTCCCCGCGTCGACTTTAAGACCA
ATGACTTACAAGGCAGCTGTAGATCTTAGCCACTTTTTAAAAGAAAAGGGGGGACTGGAAGGGCTAATTC
ACTCCCAACGAAGACAAGATCTGCTTTTTGCTTGTACTGGGTCTCTCTGGTTAGACCAGATCTGAGCCTG
GGAGCTCTCTGGCTAACTAGGGAACCCACTGCTTAAGCCTCAATAAAGCTTGCCTTGAGTGCTTCAAGTA
GTGTGTGCCCGTCTGTTGTGTGACTCTGGTAACTAGAGATCCCTCAGACCCTTTTAGTCAGTGTGGAAAA
TCTCTAGCAGTACGTATAGTAGTTCATGTCATCTTATTATTCAGTATTTATAACTTGCAAAGAAATGAAT
ATCAGAGAGTGAGAGGAACTTGTTTATTGCAGCTTATAATGGTTACAAATAAAGCAATAGCATCACAAAT
TTCACAAATAAAGCATTTTTTTCACTGCATTCTAGTTGTGGTTTGTCCAAACTCATCAATGTATCTTATC
ATGTCTGGCTCTAGCTATCCCGCCCCTAACTCCGCCCATCCCGCCCCTAACTCCGCCCAGTTCCGCCCAT
TCTCCGCCCCATGGCTGACTAATTTTTTTTATTTATGCAGAGGCCGAGGCCGCCTCGGCCTCTGAGCTAT
TCCAGAAGTAGTGAGGAGGCTTTTTTGGAGGCCTAGGGACGTACCCAATTCGCCCTATAGTGAGTCGTAT
TACGCGCGCTCACTGGCCGTCGTTTTACAACGTCGTGACTGGGAAAACCCTGGCGTTACCCAACTTAATC
GCCTTGCAGCACATCCCCCTTTCGCCAGCTGGCGTAATAGCGAAGAGGCCCGCACCGATCGCCCTTCCCA
ACAGTTGCGCAGCCTGAATGGCGAATGGG
[124 nt withheld, positions 6680-6803]
C
[91 nt withheld, positions 6805-6895]
A
[49 nt withheld, positions 6897-6945]
CCTTTGACGTTGGAGTCCACGTTCTTT
[37 nt withheld, positions 6973-7009]
ACCCTATCTCGGTCTATTCTTTTGATTTATAAGGGATTTTGCCGATTTCGGCCTATTGGTTAAAAAATGA
GCTGATTTAACAAAAATTTAACGCGAATTTTAACAAAATATTAACGCTTACAATTTAGGTGGCACTTTTC
GGGGAAATGTGCGCGGAACCCCTATTTGTTTATTTTTCTAAATACATTCAAATATGTATCCGCTCATGAG
ACAATAACCCTGATAAATGCTTCAATAATATTGAAAAAGGAAGAGTATGAGTATTCAACATTTCCGTGTC
GCCCTTATTCCCTTTTTTGCGGCATTTTGCCTTCCTGTTTTTGCTCACCCAGAAACGCTGGTGAAAGTAA
AAGATGCTGAAGATCAGTTGGGTGCACGAGTGGGTTACATCGAACTGGATCTCAACAGCGGTAAGATCCT
TGAGAGTTTTCGCCCCGAAGAACGTTTTCCAATGATGAGCACTTTTAAAGTTCTGCTATGTGGCGCGGTA
TTATCCCGTATTGACGCCGGGCAAGAGCAACTCGGTCGCCGCATACACTATTCTCAGAATGACTTGGTTG
AGTACTCACCAGTCACAGAAAAGCATCTTACGGATGGCATGACAGTAAGAGAATTATGCAGTGCTGCCAT
AACCATGAGTGATAACACTGCGGCCAACTTACTTCTGACAACGATCGGAGGACCGAAGGAGCTAACCGCT
TTTTTGCACAACATGGGGGATCATGTAACTCGCCTTGATCGTTGGGAACCGGAGCTGAATGAAGCCATAC
CAAACGACGAGCGTGACACCACGATGCCTGTAGCAATGGCAACAACGTTGCGCAAACTATTAACTGGCGA
ACTACTTACTCTAGCTTCCCGGCAACAATTAATAGACTGGATGGAGGCGGATAAAGTTGCAGGACCACTT
CTGCGCTCGGCCCTTCCGGCTGGCTGGTTTATTGCTGATAAATCTGGAGCCGGTGAGCGTGGGTCTCGCG
GTATCATTGCAGCACTGGGGCCAGATGGTAAGCCCTCCCGTATCGTAGTTATCTACACGACGGGGAGTCA
GGCAACTATGGATGAACGAAATAGACAGATCGCTGAGATAGGTGCCTCACTGATTAAGCATTGGTAACTG
TCAGACCAAGTTTACTCATATATACTTTAGATTGATTTAAAACTTCATTTTTAATTTAAAAGGATCTAGG
TGAAGATCCTTTTTGATAATCTCATGACCAAAATCCCTTAACGTGAGTTTTCGTTCCACTGAGCGTCAGA
CCCCGTAGAAAAGATCAAAGGATCTTCTTGAGATCCTTTTTTTCTGCGCGTAATCTGCTGCTTGCAAACA
AAAAAACCACCGCTACCAGCGGTGGTTTGTTTGCCGGATCAAGAGCTACCAACTCTTTTTCCGAAGGTAA
CTGGCTTCAGCAGAGCGCAGATACCAAATACTGTTCTTCTAGTGTAGCCGTAGTTAGGCCACCACTTCAA
GAACTCTGTAGCACCGCCTACATACCTCGCTCTGCTAATCCTGTTACCAGTGGCTGCTGCCAGTGGCGAT
AAGTCGTGTCTTACCGGGTTGGACTCAAGACGATAGTTACCGGATAAGGCGCAGCGGTCGGGCTGAACGG
GGGGTTCGTGCACACAGCCCAGCTTGGAGCGAACGACCTACACCGAACTGAGATACCTACAGCGTGAGCT
ATGAGAAAGCGCCACGCTTCCCGAAGGGAGAAAGGCGGACAGGTATCCGGTAAGCGGCAGGGTCGGAACA
GGAGAGCGCACGAGGGAGCTTCCAGGGGGAAACGCCTGGTATCTTTATAGTCCTGTCGGGTTTCGCCACC
TCTGACTTGAGCGTCGATTTTTGTGATGCTCGTCAGGGGGGCGGAGCCTATGGAAAAACGCCAGCAACGC
GGCCTTTTTACGGTTCCTGGCCTTTTGCTGGCCTTTTGCTCACATGTTCTTTCCTGCGTTATCCCCTGAT
TCTGTGGATAACCGTATTACCGCCTTTGAGTGAGCTGATACCGCTCGCCGCAGCCGAACGACCGAGCGCA
GCGAGTCAGTGAGCGAGGAAGCGGAAGAGCGCCCAATACGCAAACCGCCTCTCCCCGCGCGTTGGCCGAT
TCATTAATGCAGCTGGCACGACAGGTTTCCCGACTGGAAAGCGGGCAGTGAGCGCAACGCAATTAATGTG
AGTTAGCTCACTCATTAGGCACCCCAGGCTTTACACTTTATGCTTCCGGCTCGTATGTTGTGTGGAATTG
TGAGCGGATAACAATTTCACACAGGAAACAGCTATGACCATGATTACGCCAAGCGCGCAATTAACCCTCA
CTAAAGGGAACAAAAGCTGGAGCTGCAAGC
Features (pLannotate 1.2.2; 31 found; start..end, strand, type, name):
      5..231     +  promoter       RSV promoter: Rous sarcoma virus enhancer/promoter
    232..412     +  LTR            5' LTR (truncated): truncated 5' long terminal repeat (LTR) from HIV-1
    459..584     +  misc_feature   HIV-1 Ψ: packaging signal of human immunodeficiency virus type 1
    568..931     +  CDS            HIV-1 gag (fragment): gag protein from human immunodeficiency virus 1; gag
   1077..1310    +  misc_feature   RRE: The Rev response element (RRE) of HIV-1 allows for Rev-dependent mRNA export from the nucleus to the cytoplasm.
   1687..1713    +  CDS            Rev (fragment): human immunodeficiency virus 1 (HIV-1) Rev protein; rev; enhances nuclear export of unspliced and incompletely spliced viral mRNAs
   1720..1743    +  promoter       SV40 promoter (fragment): SV40 early promoter
   1744..1815    +  promoter       SV40 promoter (fragment): SV40 enhancer and early promoter
   1839..1974    +  rep_origin     SV40 ori: SV40 origin of replication
   2020..2616    +  CDS            PuroR (fragment): puromycin N-acetyltransferase; pac from Streptomyces; confers resistance to puromycin
   2665..2782    +  misc_feature   cPPT/CTS: central polypurine tract and central termination sequence of HIV-1
   2847..2913    +  CDS            small t antigen (fragment): SV40 (simian virus 40) small t antigen
   2920..4098    +  promoter       EF-1α promoter: strong constitutive promoter for human elongation factor EF-1α
   4115..5095    +  CDS            IKZF3 (fragment): IKZF3_HUMAN - Also known as ZNFN1A3. Experimental evidence at protein level: Swiss-Prot protein existence level 1. Transcription factor that plays an important role in the regulation of lymphocyte differentiation. Plays an essential role in regulation of B-cell differentiation, proliferation and maturation to an effector state. Involved in regulating BCL2 expression and controlling apoptosis in T-cells in an IL2-dependent manner. From Homo sapiens (Human).
   5111..5164    +  promoter       U6 promoter (fragment): RNA polymerase III promoter for human U6 snRNA
   5206..5794    +  misc_feature   WPRE: woodchuck hepatitis virus posttranscriptional regulatory element
   5845..5864    +  misc_feature   cPPT/CTS (fragment): central polypurine tract and central termination sequence of HIV-1
   5866..6099    +  LTR            3' LTR (ΔU3): self-inactivating 3' long terminal repeat (LTR) from HIV-1
   6177..6298    +  polyA_signal   SV40 poly(A) signal: SV40 polyadenylation signal
   6338..6473    +  rep_origin     SV40 ori: SV40 origin of replication
   6494..6512    -  promoter       T7 promoter: promoter for bacteriophage T7 RNA polymerase
   6520..6675    +  CDS            lacZα (fragment): LacZα fragment of β-galactosidase; lacZ fragment
   6680..7108    +  rep_origin     f1 ori (sequence partly withheld): f1 bacteriophage origin of replication; arrow indicates direction of (+) strand synthesis
   7161..7265    +  promoter       AmpR promoter: bla
   7266..8126    +  CDS            AmpR: β-lactamase; bla; confers resistance to ampicillin, carbenicillin, and related antibiotics
   8297..8885    +  rep_origin     ori: high-copy-number ColE1/pMB1/pBR322/pUC origin of replication
   9068..9160    +  CDS            lacI (fragment): lac repressor; lacI; The lac repressor binds to the lac operator to inhibit transcription in E. coli. This inhibition can be relieved by adding lactose or isopropyl-β-D-thiogalactopyranoside (IPTG).
   9173..9194    +  protein_bind   CAP binding site: CAP binding activates transcription in the presence of cAMP. E. coli catabolite activator protein
   9209..9239    +  promoter       lac promoter: promoter for the E. coli lac operon
   9247..9263    +  protein_bind   lac operator: The lac repressor binds to the lac operator to inhibit transcription in E. coli. This inhibition can be relieved by adding lactose or isopropyl-β-D-thiogalactopyranoside (IPTG). lac repressor encoded by lacI
   9308..9326    +  promoter       T3 promoter: promoter for bacteriophage T3 RNA polymerase
