[The description below was written by a language model from this plasmid's Addgene catalogue record and pLannotate feature annotations shown in this document.]
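Description:
TFORF2834 is a lentiviral mammalian expression plasmid built on the pLX_TRC317 backbone that carries a human IKZF3 (Aiolos) open reading frame for overexpression. It belongs to a barcoded transcription factor ORF collection in which each construct carries a unique 24-bp barcode, so that individual factors can be identified in pooled screens. The barcode is not annotated separately in the feature table. In bacteria the plasmid is maintained by a high-copy ColE1/pUC-type origin and selected with ampicillin through the AmpR (β-lactamase) gene. An f1 origin and remnants of a lacZα/lac promoter cloning region, flanked by T7 and T3 promoters, are also present in the backbone. The depositor notes that the plasmid can recombine, as is common for LTR-containing vectors.

The viral portion has a third-generation layout. An RSV promoter drives a truncated HIV-1 5' LTR, followed by the Ψ packaging signal, a gag fragment, the RRE for Rev-dependent RNA export and a cPPT/CTS. A self-inactivating ΔU3 3' LTR and an SV40 polyadenylation signal close the transfer cassette. Between the LTRs, an SV40 promoter/origin region precedes a puromycin N-acetyltransferase gene, which allows selection of transduced cells. A full EF-1α promoter drives the IKZF3 ORF. The depositor assigns the ORF to a specific RefSeq/Ensembl isoform and states that it was made by gene synthesis. It is annotated as a partial match to the Swiss-Prot IKZF3 entry, which may reflect that isoform choice. A WPRE downstream of the ORF enhances transcript expression. IKZF3 regulates lymphocyte, particularly B-cell, differentiation. The construct is intended for stable, constitutive expression of this factor in individual or pooled directed-differentiation experiments.
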