Addgene plasmid #143634: TFORF2834
Purpose: Lentiviral vector for overexpressing transcription factor ORFs with unique 24-bp barcodes. Barcodes facilitate identification of transcription factors in pooled screens.
Depositing lab: Feng Zhang. Depositing organization: Broad Institute. Publication: A transcription factor atlas of directed differentiation. Joung J, Ma S, Tay T, Geiger-Schuller KR, Kirchgatterer PC, Verdine VK, Guo B, Arias-Garcia MA, Allen WE, Singh A, Kuksenko O, Abudayyeh OO, Gootenberg JS, Fu Z, Macrae RK, Buenrostro JD, Regev A, Zhang F. Cell. 2023 Jan 5;186(1):209-229.e26. doi: 10.1016/j.cell.2022.11.026. PubMed 36608654.
Backbone
  Vector backbone: pLX_TRC317
  Backbone manufacturer: Broad Institute Genetic Perturbation Platform
  Backbone size w/o insert (bp): 8264
  Vector type: Mammalian Expression, Lentiviral
  Selectable markers: Puromycin
Growth in bacteria
  Bacterial resistance: Ampicillin, 100 μg/mL
  Growth temperature: 37°C
  Growth strain: NEB Stable
  Copy number: High Copy
Gene/Insert
  Gene/Insert name: IKZF3
  Species: H. sapiens (human)
  Insert size (bp): 1085
  Entrez Gene: IKZF3 (a.k.a. AIO, AIOLOS, IMD84, ZNFN1A3)
  Promoter: EF1a
  Cloning method: Unknown
  Sequencing primers: 5′ GGGTGGAGACTGAAGTTAGGCCAG; 3′ CACATAGCGTAAAAGGAGCAACATAG
Terms and licenses: Academic/Nonprofit Terms; Industry Terms: Not Available to Industry
Depositor comments: NM_001257412,ENST00000394189 . The transcription factor ORF portion of this plasmid was synthesized by Genewiz. Please test multiple small colonies in case of plasmid recombination. To make this collection available in a timely manner, a portion of this collection was not fully sequenced by Addgene. If an Addgene verified full plasmid sequence is not available, please contact us prior to placing an order to request the full sequence.
How to cite: TFORF2834 was a gift from Feng Zhang (Addgene plasmid # 143634 ; http://n2t.net/addgene:143634 ; RRID:Addgene_143634)
