>Addgene plasmid #143634 | TFORF2834 | depositor partial sequence | sequence record 283032 | Insert
ACCGCCACCATGGAAGATATACAAACAAATGCGGAACTGAAAAGCACTCAGGAGCAGTCTGTGCCCGCAG
AAAGTGCAGCGGTTTTGAATGACTACAGTTTAACCAAATCTCATGAAATGGAAAATGTGGACAGTGGAGA
AGGCCCAGCCAATGAAGATGAAGACATAGGAGCAAGTGCGGAGGCAAGACACATCAAAGCAGAGATGGGA
AGTGAAAGAGCTCTCGTACTGGACAGATTAGCAAGCAATGTGGCAAAACGAAAAAGCTCAATGCCTCAGA
AATTCATTGGTGAGAAGCGCCACTGCTTTGATGTCAACTATAATTCAAGTTACATGTATGAGAAAGAGAG
TGAGCTCATACAGACCCGCATGATGGACCAAGCCATCAATAACGCCATCAGCTATCTTGGCGCCGAAGCC
CTGCGCCCCTTGGTCCAGACACCGCCTGCTCCCACCTCGGAGATGGTTCCAGTTATCAGCAGCATGTATC
CCATAGCCCTCACCCGGGCTGAGATGTCAAACGGTGCCCCTCAAGAGCTGGAAAAGAAAAGCATCCACCT
TCCAGAGAAGAGCGTGCCTTCTGAGAGAGGCCTCTCTCCCAACAATAGTGGCCACGACTCCACGGACACT
GACAGCAACCATGAAGAACGCCAGAATCACATCTATCAGCAAAATCACATGGTCCTGTCTCGGGCCCGCA
ATGGGATGCCACTTCTGAAGGAGGTTCCCCGCTCTTACGAACTCCTCAAGCCCCCGCCCATCTGCCCAAG
AGACTCCGTCAAAGTGATCAACAAGGAAGGGGAGGTGATGGATGTGTATCGGTGTGACCACTGCCGCGTC
CTCTTCCTGGACTATGTGATGTTCACGATTCACATGGGCTGCCACGGCTTCCGTGACCCTTTCGAGTGTA
ACATGTGTGGATATCGAAGCCATGATCGGTATGAGTTCTCGTCTCACATAGCCAGAGGAGAACACAGAGC
CCTGCTGAAGTAGTAATGAACTAGTCCGTAACTTGAAAGTATTTCGATTTCTTGGCTTTATATATCTTGT
GGAAAGGACGAGGACGCATGCCTGATGTCGGCGGT
