>Addgene plasmid #143634 | TFORF2834 | depositor partial sequence | sequence record 283033 | Barcode
GGACGCATGCCTGATGTCGGCGGT
